Addgene plasmid #143186: TFORF2329
Purpose: Lentiviral vector for overexpressing transcription factor ORFs with unique 24-bp barcodes. Barcodes facilitate identification of transcription factors in pooled screens.
Depositing lab: Feng Zhang. Depositing organization: Broad Institute. Publication: A transcription factor atlas of directed differentiation. Joung J, Ma S, Tay T, Geiger-Schuller KR, Kirchgatterer PC, Verdine VK, Guo B, Arias-Garcia MA, Allen WE, Singh A, Kuksenko O, Abudayyeh OO, Gootenberg JS, Fu Z, Macrae RK, Buenrostro JD, Regev A, Zhang F. Cell. 2023 Jan 5;186(1):209-229.e26. doi: 10.1016/j.cell.2022.11.026. PubMed 36608654.
Backbone
  Vector backbone: pLX_TRC317
  Backbone manufacturer: Broad Institute Genetic Perturbation Platform
  Backbone size w/o insert (bp): 8264
  Vector type: Mammalian Expression, Lentiviral
  Selectable markers: Puromycin
Growth in bacteria
  Bacterial resistance: Ampicillin, 100 μg/mL
  Growth temperature: 37°C
  Growth strain: NEB Stable
  Copy number: High Copy
Gene/Insert
  Gene/Insert name: CIZ1
  Species: H. sapiens (human)
  Insert size (bp): 2798
  Entrez Gene: CIZ1 (a.k.a. RP11-395P17.7, LSFR1, NP94, ZNF356)
  Promoter: EF1a
  Cloning method: Unknown
  Sequencing primers: 5′ GGGTGGAGACTGAAGTTAGGCCAG; 3′ CACATAGCGTAAAAGGAGCAACATAG
Terms and licenses: Academic/Nonprofit Terms; Industry Terms: Not Available to Industry
Depositor comments: NM_001131016,NM_012127,XM_005251888,ENST00000372938,ENST00000634901 . The transcription factor ORF portion of this plasmid was synthesized by Genewiz. Please test multiple small colonies in case of plasmid recombination. To make this collection available in a timely manner, a portion of this collection was not fully sequenced by Addgene. If an Addgene verified full plasmid sequence is not available, please contact us prior to placing an order to request the full sequence.
How to cite: TFORF2329 was a gift from Feng Zhang (Addgene plasmid # 143186 ; http://n2t.net/addgene:143186 ; RRID:Addgene_143186)
