[The description below was written by a language model from this plasmid's Addgene catalogue record and pLannotate feature annotations shown in this document.]
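Description:
TFORF2329 is a lentiviral mammalian expression plasmid built on the pLX_TRC317 backbone. It carries the human CIZ1 open reading frame as one member of a barcoded transcription factor ORF collection. In bacteria it is maintained through a high-copy ColE1/pUC-type origin and selected with ampicillin via the β-lactamase gene. An f1 origin and remnants of a lac/lacZα cloning region flanked by T7 and T3 promoters are also present. The depositor notes that the plasmid can recombine, a known risk with LTR-containing vectors.

The viral cassette has a third-generation, self-inactivating layout. An RSV promoter drives a truncated HIV-1 5' LTR, followed by the Ψ packaging signal with a partial gag sequence, the Rev response element for Rev-dependent export of genomic RNA, and a cPPT/CTS. The cassette ends in a ΔU3 3' LTR, with an SV40 polyadenylation signal downstream. Within the transferred region, SV40 early promoter/origin sequences sit upstream of a puromycin N-acetyltransferase gene, which allows selection of transduced mammalian cells. The strong constitutive EF-1α promoter separately drives the CIZ1 coding sequence, annotated at about 2.7 kb. A WPRE downstream of the ORF enhances transcript stability and expression. The annotated full sequence is 11,062 nt, matching the sum of the stated backbone and insert sizes.

According to the record, each plasmid in the collection carries a unique 24-bp barcode so that the overexpressed factor can be identified in pooled screens. The feature table does not annotate the barcode, so its exact position is not stated. The intended use is lentiviral overexpression of CIZ1, alone or within pooled transcription factor screens such as those for directed differentiation.
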