Features (pLannotate 1.2.2; 31 found; start..end, strand, type, name):
      5..231     +  promoter       RSV promoter: Rous sarcoma virus enhancer/promoter
    232..412     +  LTR            5' LTR (truncated): truncated 5' long terminal repeat (LTR) from HIV-1
    459..584     +  misc_feature   HIV-1 Ψ: packaging signal of human immunodeficiency virus type 1
    568..931     +  CDS            HIV-1 gag (fragment): gag protein from human immunodeficiency virus 1; gag
   1077..1310    +  misc_feature   RRE: The Rev response element (RRE) of HIV-1 allows for Rev-dependent mRNA export from the nucleus to the cytoplasm.
   1687..1713    +  CDS            Rev (fragment): human immunodeficiency virus 1 (HIV-1) Rev protein; rev; enhances nuclear export of unspliced and incompletely spliced viral mRNAs
   1720..1743    +  promoter       SV40 promoter (fragment): SV40 early promoter
   1744..1815    +  promoter       SV40 promoter (fragment): SV40 enhancer and early promoter
   1839..1974    +  rep_origin     SV40 ori: SV40 origin of replication
   2020..2616    +  CDS            PuroR (fragment): puromycin N-acetyltransferase; pac from Streptomyces; confers resistance to puromycin
   2665..2782    +  misc_feature   cPPT/CTS: central polypurine tract and central termination sequence of HIV-1
   2847..2913    +  CDS            small t antigen (fragment): SV40 (simian virus 40) small t antigen
   2920..4098    +  promoter       EF-1α promoter: strong constitutive promoter for human elongation factor EF-1α
   4115..6808    +  CDS            CIZ1: CIZ1_HUMAN - Also known as LSFR1, NP94, ZNF356. Experimental evidence at protein level: Swiss-Prot protein existence level 1. May regulate the subcellular localization of CIP/WAF1. From Homo sapiens (Human).
   6824..6877    +  promoter       U6 promoter (fragment): RNA polymerase III promoter for human U6 snRNA
   6919..7507    +  misc_feature   WPRE: woodchuck hepatitis virus posttranscriptional regulatory element
   7558..7577    +  misc_feature   cPPT/CTS (fragment): central polypurine tract and central termination sequence of HIV-1
   7579..7812    +  LTR            3' LTR (ΔU3): self-inactivating 3' long terminal repeat (LTR) from HIV-1
   7890..8011    +  polyA_signal   SV40 poly(A) signal: SV40 polyadenylation signal
   8051..8186    +  rep_origin     SV40 ori: SV40 origin of replication
   8207..8225    -  promoter       T7 promoter: promoter for bacteriophage T7 RNA polymerase
   8233..8388    +  CDS            lacZα (fragment): LacZα fragment of β-galactosidase; lacZ fragment
   8393..8821    +  rep_origin     f1 ori (sequence partly withheld): f1 bacteriophage origin of replication; arrow indicates direction of (+) strand synthesis
   8874..8978    +  promoter       AmpR promoter: bla
   8979..9839    +  CDS            AmpR: β-lactamase; bla; confers resistance to ampicillin, carbenicillin, and related antibiotics
  10010..10598   +  rep_origin     ori: high-copy-number ColE1/pMB1/pBR322/pUC origin of replication
  10781..10873   +  CDS            lacI (fragment): lac repressor; lacI; The lac repressor binds to the lac operator to inhibit transcription in E. coli. This inhibition can be relieved by adding lactose or isopropyl-β-D-thiogalactopyranoside (IPTG).
  10886..10907   +  protein_bind   CAP binding site: CAP binding activates transcription in the presence of cAMP. E. coli catabolite activator protein
  10922..10952   +  promoter       lac promoter: promoter for the E. coli lac operon
  10956..10978   +  protein_bind   lac operator (fragment): The lac repressor binds to the lac operator to inhibit transcription in E. coli. This inhibition can be relieved by adding lactose or isopropyl-β-D-thiogalactopyranoside (IPTG). lac repressor encoded by lacI
  11021..11039   +  promoter       T3 promoter: promoter for bacteriophage T3 RNA polymerase
>Addgene plasmid #143186 | TFORF2329 | addgene full sequence | sequence record 397832 | Addgene NGS Result
TTAATGTAGTCTTATGCAATACTCTTGTAGTCTTGCAACATGGTAACGATGAGTTAGCAACATGCCTTAC
AAGGAGAGAAAAAGCACCGTGCATGCCGATTGGTGGAAGTAAGGTGGTACGATCGTGCCTTATTAGGAAG
GCAACAGACGGGTCTGACATGGATTGGACGAACCACTGAATTGCCGCATTGCAGAGATATTGTATTTAAG
TGCCTAGCTCGATACATAAACGGGTCTCTCTGGTTAGACCAGATCTGAGCCTGGGAGCTCTCTGGCTAAC
TAGGGAACCCACTGCTTAAGCCTCAATAAAGCTTGCCTTGAGTGCTTCAAGTAGTGTGTGCCCGTCTGTT
GTGTGACTCTGGTAACTAGAGATCCCTCAGACCCTTTTAGTCAGTGTGGAAAATCTCTAGCAGTGGCGCC
CGAACAGGGACTTGAAAGCGAAAGGGAAACCAGAGGAGCTCTCTCGACGCAGGACTCGGCTTGCTGAAGC
GCGCACGGCAAGAGGCGAGGGGCGGCGACTGGTGAGTACGCCAAAAATTTTGACTAGCGGAGGCTAGAAG
GAGAGAGATGGGTGCGAGAGCGTCAGTATTAAGCGGGGGAGAATTAGATCGCGATGGGAAAAAATTCGGT
TAAGGCCAGGGGGAAAGAAAAAATATAAATTAAAACATATAGTATGGGCAAGCAGGGAGCTAGAACGATT
CGCAGTTAATCCTGGCCTGTTAGAAACATCAGAAGGCTGTAGACAAATACTGGGACAGCTACAACCATCC
CTTCAGACAGGATCAGAAGAACTTAGATCATTATATAATACAGTAGCAACCCTCTATTGTGTGCATCAAA
GGATAGAGATAAAAGACACCAAGGAAGCTTTAGACAAGATAGAGGAAGAGCAAAACAAAAGTAAGACCAC
CGCACAGCAAGCGGCCGCTGATCTTCAGACCTGGAGGAGGAGATATGAGGGACAATTGGAGAAGTGAATT
ATATAAATATAAAGTAGTAAAAATTGAACCATTAGGAGTAGCACCCACCAAGGCAAAGAGAAGAGTGGTG
CAGAGAGAAAAAAGAGCAGTGGGAATAGGAGCTTTGTTCCTTGGGTTCTTGGGAGCAGCAGGAAGCACTA
TGGGCGCAGCGTCAATGACGCTGACGGTACAGGCCAGACAATTATTGTCTGGTATAGTGCAGCAGCAGAA
CAATTTGCTGAGGGCTATTGAGGCGCAACAGCATCTGTTGCAACTCACAGTCTGGGGCATCAAGCAGCTC
CAGGCAAGAATCCTGGCTGTGGAAAGATACCTAAAGGATCAACAGCTCCTGGGGATTTGGGGTTGCTCTG
GAAAACTCATTTGCACCACTGCTGTGCCTTGGAATGCTAGTTGGAGTAATAAATCTCTGGAACAGATTTG
GAATCACACGACCTGGATGGAGTGGGACAGAGAAATTAACAATTACACAAGCTTAATACACTCCTTAATT
GAAGAATCGCAAAACCAGCAAGAAAAGAATGAACAAGAATTATTGGAATTAGATAAATGGGCAAGTTTGT
GGAATTGGTTTAACATAACAAATTGGCTGTGGTATATAAAATTATTCATAATGATAGTAGGAGGCTTGGT
AGGTTTAAGAATAGTTTTTGCTGTACTTTCTATAGTGAATAGAGTTAGGCAGGGATATTCACCATTATCG
TTTCAGACCCACCTCCCAACCCCGAGGGGACCCATGCATTGCATCTCAATTAGTCAGCAACCAGGTGTGG
AAAGTCCCCAGGCTCCCCAGCAGGCAGAAGTATGCAAAGCATGCGTCTCAATTAGTCAGCAACCATAGTC
CCGCCCCTAACTCCGCCCATCCCGCCCCTAACTCCGCCCAGTTCCGCCCATTCTCCGCCCCATGGCTGAC
TAATTTTTTTTATTTATGCAGAGGCCGAGGCCGCCTCGGCCTCTGAGCTATTCCAGAAGTAGTGAGGAGG
CTTTTTTGGAGGCCTAGGCTTTTGCAAAAAGCTTTCTAGAGGTACCACCGGAGCTTACCATGACCGAGTA
CAAGCCCACGGTGCGCCTCGCCACCCGCGACGACGTCCCCAGGGCCGTACGCACCCTCGCCGCCGCGTTC
GCCGACTACCCCGCCACGCGCCACACCGTCGATCCGGACCGCCACATCGAGCGGGTCACCGAGCTGCAAG
AACTCTTCCTCACGCGCGTCGGGCTCGACATCGGCAAGGTGTGGGTCGCGGACGACGGCGCCGCCGTGGC
GGTCTGGACCACGCCGGAGAGCGTCGAAGCGGGGGCGGTGTTCGCCGAGATCGGCCCGCGCATGGCCGAG
TTGAGCGGTTCCCGGCTGGCCGCGCAGCAACAGATGGAAGGCCTCCTGGCGCCGCACCGGCCCAAGGAGC
CCGCGTGGTTCCTGGCCACCGTCGGCGTCTCGCCCGACCACCAGGGCAAGGGTCTGGGCAGCGCCGTCGT
GCTCCCCGGAGTGGAGGCGGCCGAGCGCGCCGGGGTGCCCGCCTTCCTGGAGACCTCCGCGCCCCGCAAC
CTCCCCTTCTACGAGCGGCTCGGCTTCACCGTCACCGCCGACGTCGAGGTGCCCGAAGGACCGCGCACCT
GGTGCATGACCCGCAAGCCCGGTGCCAGTTAACGAATTCTAGATCTTGAGACAAATGGCAGTATTCATCC
ACAATTTTAAAAGAAAAGGGGGGATTGGGGGGTACAGTGCAGGGGAAAGAATAGTAGACATAATAGCAAC
AGACATACAAACTAAAGAATTACAAAAACAAATTACAAAAATTCAAAATTTTCGGGTTTATTACAGGGAC
AGCAGAGATCCACTTTGGCGCCGGCTCGAGGCCTGCAGGTGCAAAGATGGATAAAGTTTTAAACAGAGAG
GAATCTTTGCAGCTAATGGACCTTCTAGGTCTTGAAAGGAGTGGGAATTGGCTCCGGTGCCCGTCAGTGG
GCAGAGCGCACATCGCCCACAGTCCCCGAGAAGTTGGGGGGAGGGGTCGGCAATTGAACCGGTGCCTAGA
GAAGGTGGCGCGGGGTAAACTGGGAAAGTGATGTCGTGTACTGGCTCCGCCTTTTTCCCGAGGGTGGGGG
AGAACCGTATATAAGTGCAGTAGTCGCCGTGAACGTTCTTTTTCGCAACGGGTTTGCCGCCAGAACACAG
GTAAGTGCCGTGTGTGGTTCCCGCGGGCCTGGCCTCTTTACGGGTTATGGCCCTTGCGTGCCTTGAATTA
CTTCCACCTGGCTGCAGTACGTGATTCTTGATCCCGAGCTTCGGGTTGGAAGTGGGTGGGAGAGTTCGAG
GCCTTGCGCTTAAGGAGCCCCTTCGCCTCGTGCTTGAGTTGAGGCCTGGCCTGGGCGCTGGGGCCGCCGC
GTGCGAATCTGGTGGCACCTTCGCGCCTGTCTCGCTGCTTTCGATAAGTCTCTAGCCATTTAAAATTTTT
GATGACCTGCTGCGACGCTTTTTTTCTGGCAAGATAGTCTTGTAAATGCGGGCCAAGATCTGCACACTGG
TATTTCGGTTTTTGGGGCCGCGGGCGGCGACGGGGCCCGTGCGTCCCAGCGCACATGTTCGGCGAGGCGG
GGCCTGCGAGCGCGGCCACCGAGAATCGGACGGGGGTAGTCTCAAGCTGGCCGGCCTGCTCTGGTGCCTG
GCCTCGCGCCGCCGTGTATCGCCCCGCCCTGGGCGGCAAGGCTGGCCCGGTCGGCACCAGTTGCGTGAGC
GGAAAGATGGCCGCTTCCCGGCCCTGCTGCAGGGAGCTCAAAATGGAGGACGCGGCGCTCGGGAGAGCGG
GCGGGTGAGTCACCCACACAAAGGAAAAGGGCCTTTCCGTCCTCAGCCGTCGCTTCATGTGACTCCACGG
AGTACCGGGCGCCGTCCAGGCACCTCGATTAGTTCTCGAGCTTTTGGAGTACGTCGTCTTTAGGTTGGGG
GGAGGGGTTTTATGCGATGGAGTTTCCCCACACTGAGTGGGTGGAGACTGAAGTTAGGCCAGCTTGGCAC
TTGATGTAATTCTCCTTGGAATTTGCCCTTTTTGAGTTTGGATCTTGGTTCATTCTCAAGCCTCAGACAG
TGGTTCAAAGTTTTTTTCTTCCATTTCAGGTGTCGTGAGGCTAGCACCGCCACCATGTTCAGCCAGCAGC
AGCAGCAGCAGCTCCAGCAACAGCAGCAGCAGCTCCAGCAGTTACAGCAGCAGCAGCTCCAGCAGCAGCA
ATTGCAGCAGCAGCAGTTACTGCAGCTCCAGCAGCTGCTCCAGCAGTCCCCACCACAGGCCCCGTTGCCC
ATGGCTGTCAGCCGGGGGCTCCCCCCGCAGCAGCCACAGCAGCCGCTTCTGAATCTCCAGGGCACCAACT
CAGCCTCCCTCCTCAACGGCTCCATGCTGCAGAGAGCTTTGCTTTTACAGCAGTTGCAAGGACTGGACCA
GTTTGCAATGCCACCAGCCACGTATGACACTGCCGGTCTCACCATGCCCACAGCAACACTGGGTAACCTC
CGAGGCTATGGCATGGCATCCCCAGGCCTCGCAGCCCCCAGCCTCACACCCCCACAACTGGCCACTCCAA
ATTTGCAACAGTTCTTTCCCCAGGCCACTCGCCAGTCCTTGCTGGGACCTCCTCCTGTTGGGGTCCCCAT
GAACCCTTCCCAGTTCAACCTTTCAGGACGGAACCCCCAGAAACAGGCCCGGACCTCCTCCTCTACCACC
CCCAATCGAAAGGATTCTTCTTCTCAGACAATGCCTGTGGAAGACAAGTCAGACCCCCCAGAGGGGTCTG
AGGAAGCCGCAGAGCCCCGGATGGACACACCAGAAGACCAAGATTTACCGCCCTGCCCAGAGGACATCGC
CAAGGAAAAACGCACTCCAGCACCTGAGCCTGAGCCTTGTGAGGCGTCCGAGCTGCCAGCAAAGAGATTG
AGGAGCTCAGAAGAGCCCACAGAGAAGGAACCTCCAGGGCAGTTACAGGTGAAGGCCCAGCCGCAGGCCC
GGATGACAGTACCGAAACAGACACAGACACCAGACCTGCTGCCTGAGGCCCTGGAAGCCCAAGTGCTGCC
ACGATTCCAGCCACGGGTCCTGCAGGTCCAGGCCCAGGTGCAGTCACAGACTCAGCCGCGGATACCATCC
ACAGACACCCAGGTGCAGCCAAAGCTGCAGAAGCAGGCGCAAACACAGACCTCTCCAGAGCACTTAGTGC
TGCAACAGAAGCAGGTGCAGCCACAGCTGCAGCAGGAGGCAGAGCCACAGAAGCAGGTGCAGCCACAGGT
ACAGCCACAGGCACATTCACAGGGCCCAAGGCAGGTGCAGCTGCAGCAGGAGGCAGAGCCGCTGAAGCAG
GTGCAGCCACAGGTGCAGCCCCAGGCACATTCACAGCCCCCAAGGCAGGTGCAGCTGCAGCTGCAGAAGC
AGGTCCAGACACAGACATATCCACAGGTCCACACACAGGCACAGCCAAGCGTCCAGCCACAGGAGCATCC
TCCAGCGCAGGTGTCAGTACAGCCACCAGAGCAGACCCATGAGCAGCCTCACACCCAGCCGCAGGTGTCG
TTGCTGGCTCCAGAGCAAACACCAGTTGTGGTTCATGTCTGCGGGCTGGAGATGCCACCTGATGCAGTAG
AAGCTGGTGGAGGCATGGAAAAGACCTTGCCAGAGCCTGTGGGCACCCAAGTCAGCATGGAAGAGATTCA
GAATGAGTCGGCCTGTGGCCTAGATGTGGGAGAATGTGAAAACAGAGCGAGAGAGATGCCAGGGGTATGG
GGCGCCGGGGGCTCCCTGAAGGTCACCATTCTGCAGAGCAGTGACAGCCGGGCCTTTAGCACTGTACCCC
TGACACCTGTCCCCCGCCCCAGTGACTCCGTCTCCTCCACCCCTGCGGCTACCAGCACTCCCTCTAAGCA
GGCCCTCCAGTTCTTCTGCTACATCTGCAAGGCCAGCTGCTCCAGCCAGCAGGAGTTCCAGGACCACATG
TCGGAGCCTCAGCACCAGCAGCGGCTAGGGGAGATCCAGCACATGAGCCAAGCCTGCCTCCTGTCCCTGC
TGCCCGTGCCCCGGGACGTCCTGGAGACAGAGGATGAGGAGCCTCCACCAAGGCGCTGGTGCAACACCTG
CCAGCTCTACTACATGGGGGACCTGATCCAACACCGCAGGACACAGGACCACAAGATTGCCAAACAATCC
TTGCGACCCTTCTGCACCGTTTGCAACCGCTACTTCAAAACCCCTCGCAAGTTTGTGGAGCACGTGAAGT
CCCAGGGGCATAAGGACAAAGCCAAGGAGCTGAAGTCGCTTGAGAAAGAAATTGCTGGCCAAGATGAGGA
CCACTTCATTACAGTGGACGCTGTGGGTTGCTTCGAGGGTGATGAAGAAGAGGAAGAGGATGATGAGGAT
GAAGAAGAGATCGAGGTTGAGGAGGAACTCTGCAAGCAGGTGAGGTCCAGAGATATATCCAGAGAGGAGT
GGAAGGGCTCGGAGACCTACAGCCCCAATACTGCATATGGTGTGGACTTCCTGGTGCCCGTGATGGGCTA
TATCTGCCGCATCTGCCACAAGTTCTATCACAGCAACTCAGGGGCACAGCTCTCCCACTGCAAGTCCCTG
GGCCACTTTGAGAACCTGCAGAAATACAAGGCGGCCAAGAACCCCAGCCCCACCACCCGACCTGTGAGCC
GCCGGTGCGCAATCAACGCCCGGAACGCTTTGACAGCCCTGTTCACCTCCAGCGGCCGCCCACCCTCCCA
GCCCAACACCCAGGACAAAACACCCAGCAAGGTGACGGCTCGACCCTCCCAGCCCCCACTACCTCGGCGC
TCAACCCGCCTCAAAACCTAGTAATGAACTAGTCCGTAACTTGAAAGTATTTCGATTTCTTGGCTTTATA
TATCTTGTGGAAAGGACGAAGAAGACCTCATCGTGTTGTGCCCACGCGTTAAGTCGACAATCAACCTCTG
GATTACAAAATTTGTGAAAGATTGACTGGTATTCTTAACTATGTTGCTCCTTTTACGCTATGTGGATACG
CTGCTTTAATGCCTTTGTATCATGCTATTGCTTCCCGTATGGCTTTCATTTTCTCCTCCTTGTATAAATC
CTGGTTGCTGTCTCTTTATGAGGAGTTGTGGCCCGTTGTCAGGCAACGTGGCGTGGTGTGCACTGTGTTT
GCTGACGCAACCCCCACTGGTTGGGGCATTGCCACCACCTGTCAGCTCCTTTCCGGGACTTTCGCTTTCC
CCCTCCCTATTGCCACGGCGGAACTCATCGCCGCCTGCCTTGCCCGCTGCTGGACAGGGGCTCGGCTGTT
GGGCACTGACAATTCCGTGGTGTTGTCGGGGAAATCATCGTCCTTTCCTTGGCTGCTCGCCTGTGTTGCC
ACCTGGATTCTGCGCGGGACGTCCTTCTGCTACGTCCCTTCGGCCCTCAATCCAGCGGACCTTCCTTCCC
GCGGCCTGCTGCCGGCTCTGCGGCCTCTTCCGCGTCTTCGCCTTCGCCCTCAGACGAGTCGGATCTCCCT
TTGGGCCGCCTCCCCGCGTCGACTTTAAGACCAATGACTTACAAGGCAGCTGTAGATCTTAGCCACTTTT
TAAAAGAAAAGGGGGGACTGGAAGGGCTAATTCACTCCCAACGAAGACAAGATCTGCTTTTTGCTTGTAC
TGGGTCTCTCTGGTTAGACCAGATCTGAGCCTGGGAGCTCTCTGGCTAACTAGGGAACCCACTGCTTAAG
CCTCAATAAAGCTTGCCTTGAGTGCTTCAAGTAGTGTGTGCCCGTCTGTTGTGTGACTCTGGTAACTAGA
GATCCCTCAGACCCTTTTAGTCAGTGTGGAAAATCTCTAGCAGTACGTATAGTAGTTCATGTCATCTTAT
TATTCAGTATTTATAACTTGCAAAGAAATGAATATCAGAGAGTGAGAGGAACTTGTTTATTGCAGCTTAT
AATGGTTACAAATAAAGCAATAGCATCACAAATTTCACAAATAAAGCATTTTTTTCACTGCATTCTAGTT
GTGGTTTGTCCAAACTCATCAATGTATCTTATCATGTCTGGCTCTAGCTATCCCGCCCCTAACTCCGCCC
ATCCCGCCCCTAACTCCGCCCAGTTCCGCCCATTCTCCGCCCCATGGCTGACTAATTTTTTTTATTTATG
CAGAGGCCGAGGCCGCCTCGGCCTCTGAGCTATTCCAGAAGTAGTGAGGAGGCTTTTTTGGAGGCCTAGG
GACGTACCCAATTCGCCCTATAGTGAGTCGTATTACGCGCGCTCACTGGCCGTCGTTTTACAACGTCGTG
ACTGGGAAAACCCTGGCGTTACCCAACTTAATCGCCTTGCAGCACATCCCCCTTTCGCCAGCTGGCGTAA
TAGCGAAGAGGCCCGCACCGATCGCCCTTCCCAACAGTTGCGCAGCCTGAATGGCGAATGGG
[124 nt withheld, positions 8393-8516]
C
[91 nt withheld, positions 8518-8608]
A
[49 nt withheld, positions 8610-8658]
CCTTTGACGTTGGAGTCCACGTTCTTT
[37 nt withheld, positions 8686-8722]
ACCCTATCTCGGTCTATTCTTTTGATTTATAAGGGATTTTGCCGATTTCGGCCTATTGGTTAAAAAATGA
GCTGATTTAACAAAAATTTAACGCGAATTTTAACAAAATATTAACGCTTACAATTTAGGTGGCACTTTTC
GGGGAAATGTGCGCGGAACCCCTATTTGTTTATTTTTCTAAATACATTCAAATATGTATCCGCTCATGAG
ACAATAACCCTGATAAATGCTTCAATAATATTGAAAAAGGAAGAGTATGAGTATTCAACATTTCCGTGTC
GCCCTTATTCCCTTTTTTGCGGCATTTTGCCTTCCTGTTTTTGCTCACCCAGAAACGCTGGTGAAAGTAA
AAGATGCTGAAGATCAGTTGGGTGCACGAGTGGGTTACATCGAACTGGATCTCAACAGCGGTAAGATCCT
TGAGAGTTTTCGCCCCGAAGAACGTTTTCCAATGATGAGCACTTTTAAAGTTCTGCTATGTGGCGCGGTA
TTATCCCGTATTGACGCCGGGCAAGAGCAACTCGGTCGCCGCATACACTATTCTCAGAATGACTTGGTTG
AGTACTCACCAGTCACAGAAAAGCATCTTACGGATGGCATGACAGTAAGAGAATTATGCAGTGCTGCCAT
AACCATGAGTGATAACACTGCGGCCAACTTACTTCTGACAACGATCGGAGGACCGAAGGAGCTAACCGCT
TTTTTGCACAACATGGGGGATCATGTAACTCGCCTTGATCGTTGGGAACCGGAGCTGAATGAAGCCATAC
CAAACGACGAGCGTGACACCACGATGCCTGTAGCAATGGCAACAACGTTGCGCAAACTATTAACTGGCGA
ACTACTTACTCTAGCTTCCCGGCAACAATTAATAGACTGGATGGAGGCGGATAAAGTTGCAGGACCACTT
CTGCGCTCGGCCCTTCCGGCTGGCTGGTTTATTGCTGATAAATCTGGAGCCGGTGAGCGTGGGTCTCGCG
GTATCATTGCAGCACTGGGGCCAGATGGTAAGCCCTCCCGTATCGTAGTTATCTACACGACGGGGAGTCA
GGCAACTATGGATGAACGAAATAGACAGATCGCTGAGATAGGTGCCTCACTGATTAAGCATTGGTAACTG
TCAGACCAAGTTTACTCATATATACTTTAGATTGATTTAAAACTTCATTTTTAATTTAAAAGGATCTAGG
TGAAGATCCTTTTTGATAATCTCATGACCAAAATCCCTTAACGTGAGTTTTCGTTCCACTGAGCGTCAGA
CCCCGTAGAAAAGATCAAAGGATCTTCTTGAGATCCTTTTTTTCTGCGCGTAATCTGCTGCTTGCAAACA
AAAAAACCACCGCTACCAGCGGTGGTTTGTTTGCCGGATCAAGAGCTACCAACTCTTTTTCCGAAGGTAA
CTGGCTTCAGCAGAGCGCAGATACCAAATACTGTTCTTCTAGTGTAGCCGTAGTTAGGCCACCACTTCAA
GAACTCTGTAGCACCGCCTACATACCTCGCTCTGCTAATCCTGTTACCAGTGGCTGCTGCCAGTGGCGAT
AAGTCGTGTCTTACCGGGTTGGACTCAAGACGATAGTTACCGGATAAGGCGCAGCGGTCGGGCTGAACGG
GGGGTTCGTGCACACAGCCCAGCTTGGAGCGAACGACCTACACCGAACTGAGATACCTACAGCGTGAGCT
ATGAGAAAGCGCCACGCTTCCCGAAGGGAGAAAGGCGGACAGGTATCCGGTAAGCGGCAGGGTCGGAACA
GGAGAGCGCACGAGGGAGCTTCCAGGGGGAAACGCCTGGTATCTTTATAGTCCTGTCGGGTTTCGCCACC
TCTGACTTGAGCGTCGATTTTTGTGATGCTCGTCAGGGGGGCGGAGCCTATGGAAAAACGCCAGCAACGC
GGCCTTTTTACGGTTCCTGGCCTTTTGCTGGCCTTTTGCTCACATGTTCTTTCCTGCGTTATCCCCTGAT
TCTGTGGATAACCGTATTACCGCCTTTGAGTGAGCTGATACCGCTCGCCGCAGCCGAACGACCGAGCGCA
GCGAGTCAGTGAGCGAGGAAGCGGAAGAGCGCCCAATACGCAAACCGCCTCTCCCCGCGCGTTGGCCGAT
TCATTAATGCAGCTGGCACGACAGGTTTCCCGACTGGAAAGCGGGCAGTGAGCGCAACGCAATTAATGTG
AGTTAGCTCACTCATTAGGCACCCCAGGCTTTACACTTTATGCTTCCGGCTCGTATGTTGTGTGGAATTG
TGAGCGGATAACAATTTCACACAGGAAACAGCTATGACCATGATTACGCCAAGCGCGCAATTAACCCTCA
CTAAAGGGAACAAAAGCTGGAGCTGCAAGC
