>Addgene plasmid #143186 | TFORF2329 | depositor partial sequence | sequence record 281696 | Insert
ACCGCCACCATGTTCAGCCAGCAGCAGCAGCAGCAGCTCCAGCAACAGCAGCAGCAGCTCCAGCAGTTAC
AGCAGCAGCAGCTCCAGCAGCAGCAATTGCAGCAGCAGCAGTTACTGCAGCTCCAGCAGCTGCTCCAGCA
GTCCCCACCACAGGCCCCGTTGCCCATGGCTGTCAGCCGGGGGCTCCCCCCGCAGCAGCCACAGCAGCCG
CTTCTGAATCTCCAGGGCACCAACTCAGCCTCCCTCCTCAACGGCTCCATGCTGCAGAGAGCTTTGCTTT
TACAGCAGTTGCAAGGACTGGACCAGTTTGCAATGCCACCAGCCACGTATGACACTGCCGGTCTCACCAT
GCCCACAGCAACACTGGGTAACCTCCGAGGCTATGGCATGGCATCCCCAGGCCTCGCAGCCCCCAGCCTC
ACACCCCCACAACTGGCCACTCCAAATTTGCAACAGTTCTTTCCCCAGGCCACTCGCCAGTCCTTGCTGG
GACCTCCTCCTGTTGGGGTCCCCATGAACCCTTCCCAGTTCAACCTTTCAGGACGGAACCCCCAGAAACA
GGCCCGGACCTCCTCCTCTACCACCCCCAATCGAAAGGATTCTTCTTCTCAGACAATGCCTGTGGAAGAC
AAGTCAGACCCCCCAGAGGGGTCTGAGGAAGCCGCAGAGCCCCGGATGGACACACCAGAAGACCAAGATT
TACCGCCCTGCCCAGAGGACATCGCCAAGGAAAAACGCACTCCAGCACCTGAGCCTGAGCCTTGTGAGGC
GTCCGAGCTGCCAGCAAAGAGATTGAGGAGCTCAGAAGAGCCCACAGAGAAGGAACCTCCAGGGCAGTTA
CAGGTGAAGGCCCAGCCGCAGGCCCGGATGACAGTACCGAAACAGACACAGACACCAGACCTGCTGCCTG
AGGCCCTGGAAGCCCAAGTGCTGCCACGATTCCAGCCACGGGTCCTGCAGGTCCAGGCCCAGGTGCAGTC
ACAGACTCAGCCGCGGATACCATCCACAGACACCCAGGTGCAGCCAAAGCTGCAGAAGCAGGCGCAAACA
CAGACCTCTCCAGAGCACTTAGTGCTGCAACAGAAGCAGGTGCAGCCACAGCTGCAGCAGGAGGCAGAGC
CACAGAAGCAGGTGCAGCCACAGGTACAGCCACAGGCACATTCACAGGGCCCAAGGCAGGTGCAGCTGCA
GCAGGAGGCAGAGCCGCTGAAGCAGGTGCAGCCACAGGTGCAGCCCCAGGCACATTCACAGCCCCCAAGG
CAGGTGCAGCTGCAGCTGCAGAAGCAGGTCCAGACACAGACATATCCACAGGTCCACACACAGGCACAGC
CAAGCGTCCAGCCACAGGAGCATCCTCCAGCGCAGGTGTCAGTACAGCCACCAGAGCAGACCCATGAGCA
GCCTCACACCCAGCCGCAGGTGTCGTTGCTGGCTCCAGAGCAAACACCAGTTGTGGTTCATGTCTGCGGG
CTGGAGATGCCACCTGATGCAGTAGAAGCTGGTGGAGGCATGGAAAAGACCTTGCCAGAGCCTGTGGGCA
CCCAAGTCAGCATGGAAGAGATTCAGAATGAGTCGGCCTGTGGCCTAGATGTGGGAGAATGTGAAAACAG
AGCGAGAGAGATGCCAGGGGTATGGGGCGCCGGGGGCTCCCTGAAGGTCACCATTCTGCAGAGCAGTGAC
AGCCGGGCCTTTAGCACTGTACCCCTGACACCTGTCCCCCGCCCCAGTGACTCCGTCTCCTCCACCCCTG
CGGCTACCAGCACTCCCTCTAAGCAGGCCCTCCAGTTCTTCTGCTACATCTGCAAGGCCAGCTGCTCCAG
CCAGCAGGAGTTCCAGGACCACATGTCGGAGCCTCAGCACCAGCAGCGGCTAGGGGAGATCCAGCACATG
AGCCAAGCCTGCCTCCTGTCCCTGCTGCCCGTGCCCCGGGACGTCCTGGAGACAGAGGATGAGGAGCCTC
CACCAAGGCGCTGGTGCAACACCTGCCAGCTCTACTACATGGGGGACCTGATCCAACACCGCAGGACACA
GGACCACAAGATTGCCAAACAATCCTTGCGACCCTTCTGCACCGTTTGCAACCGCTACTTCAAAACCCCT
CGCAAGTTTGTGGAGCACGTGAAGTCCCAGGGGCATAAGGACAAAGCCAAGGAGCTGAAGTCGCTTGAGA
AAGAAATTGCTGGCCAAGATGAGGACCACTTCATTACAGTGGACGCTGTGGGTTGCTTCGAGGGTGATGA
AGAAGAGGAAGAGGATGATGAGGATGAAGAAGAGATCGAGGTTGAGGAGGAACTCTGCAAGCAGGTGAGG
TCCAGAGATATATCCAGAGAGGAGTGGAAGGGCTCGGAGACCTACAGCCCCAATACTGCATATGGTGTGG
ACTTCCTGGTGCCCGTGATGGGCTATATCTGCCGCATCTGCCACAAGTTCTATCACAGCAACTCAGGGGC
ACAGCTCTCCCACTGCAAGTCCCTGGGCCACTTTGAGAACCTGCAGAAATACAAGGCGGCCAAGAACCCC
AGCCCCACCACCCGACCTGTGAGCCGCCGGTGCGCAATCAACGCCCGGAACGCTTTGACAGCCCTGTTCA
CCTCCAGCGGCCGCCCACCCTCCCAGCCCAACACCCAGGACAAAACACCCAGCAAGGTGACGGCTCGACC
CTCCCAGCCCCCACTACCTCGGCGCTCAACCCGCCTCAAAACCTAGTAATGAACTAGTCCGTAACTTGAA
AGTATTTCGATTTCTTGGCTTTATATATCTTGTGGAAAGGACGAAGAAGACCTCATCGTGTTGTGCCC
