>Addgene plasmid #143186 | TFORF2329 | depositor partial sequence | sequence record 281697 | Barcode
AGAAGACCTCATCGTGTTGTGCCC
